>Addgene plasmid #55374 | mCerulean-H2B-6 | addgene full sequence | sequence record 183115 | Addgene NGS Result
CGTTACATAACTTACGGTAAATGGCCCGCCTGGCTGACCGCCCAACGACCCCCGCCCATTGACGTCAATA
ATGACGTATGTTCCCATAGTAACGCCAATAGGGACTTTCCATTGACGTCAATGGGTGGAGTATTTACGGT
AAACTGCCCACTTGGCAGTACATCAAGTGTATCATATGCCAAGTACGCCCCCTATTGACGTCAATGACGG
TAAATGGCCCGCCTGGCATTATGCCCAGTACATGACCTTATGGGACTTTCCTACTTGGCAGTACATCTAC
GTATTAGTCATCGCTATTACCATGGTGATGCGGTTTTGGCAGTACATCAATGGGCGTGGATAGCGGTTTG
ACTCACGGGGATTTCCAAGTCTCCACCCCATTGACGTCAATGGGAGTTTGTTTTGGCACCAAAATCAACG
GGACTTTCCAAAATGTCGTAACAACTCCGCCCCATTGACGCAAATGGGCGGTAGGCGTGTACGGTGGGAG
GTCTATATAAGCAGAGCTGGTTTAGTGAACCGTCAGATCCGCTAGCGCTACCGGACTCAGATCTCGAGCT
CAAGCTTCGAATTCTGCAGTCGACGGTACCGCCACCATGCCAGAGCCAGCGAAGTCTGCTCCCGCCCCGA
AAAAGGGCTCCAAGAAGGCGGTGACTAAGGCGCAGAAGAAAGGCGGCAAGAAGCGCAAGCGCAGCCGCAA
GGAGAGCTATTCCATCTATGTGTACAAGGTTCTGAAGCAGGTCCACCCTGACACCGGCATTTCGTCCAAG
GCCATGGGCATCATGAATTCGTTTGTGAACGACATTTTCGAGCGCATCGCAGGTGAGGCTTCCCGCCTGG
CGCATTACAACAAGCGCTCGACCATCACCTCCAGGGAGATCCAGACGGCCGTGCGCCTGCTGCTGCCTGG
GGAGTTGGCCAAGCACGCCGTGTCCGAGGGTACTAAGGCCATCACCAAGTACACCAGCGCTAAGGATCCA
CCGGTCGCCACCATGGTGAGCAAGGGCGAGGAGCTGTTCACCGGGGTGGTGCCCATCCTGGTCGAGCTGG
ACGGCGACGTAAACGGCCACAAGTTCAGCGTGTCCGGCGAGGGCGAGGGCGATGCCACCTACGGCAAGCT
GACCCTGAAGTTCATCTGCACCACCGGCAAGCTGCCCGTGCCCTGGCCCACCCTCGTGACCACCCTGACC
TGGGGCGTGCAGTGCTTCGCCCGCTACCCCGACCACATGAAGCAGCACGACTTCTTCAAGTCCGCCATGC
CCGAAGGCTACGTCCAGGAGCGCACCATCTTCTTCAAGGACGACGGCAACTACAAGACCCGCGCCGAGGT
GAAGTTCGAGGGCGACACCCTGGTGAACCGCATCGAGCTGAAGGGCATCGACTTCAAGGAGGACGGCAAC
ATCCTGGGGCACAAGCTGGAGTACAACGCCATCAGCGACAACGTCTATATCACCGCCGACAAGCAGAAGA
ACGGCATCAAGGCCAACTTCAAGATCCGCCACAACATCGAGGACGGCAGCGTGCAGCTCGCCGACCACTA
CCAGCAGAACACCCCCATCGGCGACGGCCCCGTGCTGCTGCCCGACAACCACTACCTGAGCACCCAGTCC
AAGCTGAGCAAAGACCCCAACGAGAAGCGCGATCACATGGTCCTGCTGGAGTTCGTGACCGCCGCCGGGA
TCACTCTCGGCATGGACGAGCTGTACAAGTAAAGCGGCCGCGACTCTAGATCATAATCAGCCATACCACA
TTTGTAGAGGTTTTACTTGCTTTAAAAAACCTCCCACACCTCCCCCTGAACCTGAAACATAAAATGAATG
CAATTGTTGTTGTTAACTTGTTTATTGCAGCTTATAATGGTTACAAATAAAGCAATAGCATCACAAATTT
CACAAATAAAGCATTTTTTTCACTGCATTCTAGTTGTGGTTTGTCCAAACTCATCAATGTATCTTAAGGC
GTAAATTGTAAGCGTTAATATTTTGTTAAAATTCGCGTTAAATTTTTGTTAAATCAGCTCATTTTTTAAC
CAATAGGCCGAAATCGGCAAAATCCCTTATAAATCAAAAGAATAGACCGAGATAGGGT
[37 nt withheld, positions 2089-2125]
AAAGAACGTGGACTCCAACGTCAAAGG
[49 nt withheld, positions 2153-2201]
T
[91 nt withheld, positions 2203-2293]
G
[124 nt withheld, positions 2295-2418]
CAGGTGGCACTTTTCGGGGAAATGTGCGCGGAACCCCTATTTGTTTATTTTTCTAAATACATTCAAATAT
GTATCCGCTCATGAGACAATAACCCTGATAAATGCTTCAATAATATTGAAAAAGGAAGAGTCCTGAGGCG
GAAAGAACCAGCTGTGGAATGTGTGTCAGTTAGGGTGTGGAAAGTCCCCAGGCTCCCCAGCAGGCAGAAG
TATGCAAAGCATGCATCTCAATTAGTCAGCAACCAGGTGTGGAAAGTCCCCAGGCTCCCCAGCAGGCAGA
AGTATGCAAAGCATGCATCTCAATTAGTCAGCAACCATAGTCCCGCCCCTAACTCCGCCCATCCCGCCCC
TAACTCCGCCCAGTTCCGCCCATTCTCCGCCCCATGGCTGACTAATTTTTTTTATTTATGCAGAGGCCGA
GGCCGCCTCGGCCTCTGAGCTATTCCAGAAGTAGTGAGGAGGCTTTTTTGGAGGCCTAGGCTTTTGCAAA
GATCGATCAAGAGACAGGATGAGGATCGTTTCGCATGATTGAACAAGATGGATTGCACGCAGGTTCTCCG
GCCGCTTGGGTGGAGAGGCTATTCGGCTATGACTGGGCACAACAGACAATCGGCTGCTCTGATGCCGCCG
TGTTCCGGCTGTCAGCGCAGGGGCGCCCGGTTCTTTTTGTCAAGACCGACCTGTCCGGTGCCCTGAATGA
ACTGCAAGACGAGGCAGCGCGGCTATCGTGGCTGGCCACGACGGGCGTTCCTTGCGCAGCTGTGCTCGAC
GTTGTCACTGAAGCGGGAAGGGACTGGCTGCTATTGGGCGAAGTGCCGGGGCAGGATCTCCTGTCATCTC
ACCTTGCTCCTGCCGAGAAAGTATCCATCATGGCTGATGCAATGCGGCGGCTGCATACGCTTGATCCGGC
TACCTGCCCATTCGACCACCAAGCGAAACATCGCATCGAGCGAGCACGTACTCGGATGGAAGCCGGTCTT
GTCGATCAGGATGATCTGGACGAAGAGCATCAGGGGCTCGCGCCAGCCGAACTGTTCGCCAGGCTCAAGG
CGAGCATGCCCGACGGCGAGGATCTCGTCGTGACCCATGGCGATGCCTGCTTGCCGAATATCATGGTGGA
AAATGGCCGCTTTTCTGGATTCATCGACTGTGGCCGGCTGGGTGTGGCGGACCGCTATCAGGACATAGCG
TTGGCTACCCGTGATATTGCTGAAGAGCTTGGCGGCGAATGGGCTGACCGCTTCCTCGTGCTTTACGGTA
TCGCCGCTCCCGATTCGCAGCGCATCGCCTTCTATCGCCTTCTTGACGAGTTCTTCTGAGCGGGACTCTG
GGGTTCGAAATGACCGACCAAGCGACGCCCAACCTGCCATCACGAGATTTCGATTCCACCGCCGCCTTCT
ATGAAAGGTTGGGCTTCGGAATCGTTTTCCGGGACGCCGGCTGGATGATCCTCCAGCGCGGGGATCTCAT
GCTGGAGTTCTTCGCCCACCCTAGGGGGAGGCTAACTGAAACACGGAAGGAGACAATACCGGAAGGAACC
CGCGCTATGACGGCAATAAAAAGACAGAATAAAACGCACGGTGTTGGGTCGTTTGTTCATAAACGCGGGG
TTCGGTCCCAGGGCTGGCACTCTGTCGATACCCCACCGAGACCCCATTGGGGCCAATACGCCCGCGTTTC
TTCCTTTTCCCCACCCCACCCCCCAAGTTCGGGTGAAGGCCCAGGGCTCGCAGCCAACGTCGGGGCGGCA
GGCCCTGCCATAGCCTCAGGTTACTCATATATACTTTAGATTGATTTAAAACTTCATTTTTAATTTAAAA
GGATCTAGGTGAAGATCCTTTTTGATAATCTCATGACCAAAATCCCTTAACGTGAGTTTTCGTTCCACTG
AGCGTCAGACCCCGTAGAAAAGATCAAAGGATCTTCTTGAGATCCTTTTTTTCTGCGCGTAATCTGCTGC
TTGCAAACAAAAAAACCACCGCTACCAGCGGTGGTTTGTTTGCCGGATCAAGAGCTACCAACTCTTTTTC
CGAAGGTAACTGGCTTCAGCAGAGCGCAGATACCAAATACTGTTCTTCTAGTGTAGCCGTAGTTAGGCCA
CCACTTCAAGAACTCTGTAGCACCGCCTACATACCTCGCTCTGCTAATCCTGTTACCAGTGGCTGCTGCC
AGTGGCGATAAGTCGTGTCTTACCGGGTTGGACTCAAGACGATAGTTACCGGATAAGGCGCAGCGGTCGG
GCTGAACGGGGGGTTCGTGCACACAGCCCAGCTTGGAGCGAACGACCTACACCGAACTGAGATACCTACA
GCGTGAGCTATGAGAAAGCGCCACGCTTCCCGAAGGGAGAAAGGCGGACAGGTATCCGGTAAGCGGCAGG
GTCGGAACAGGAGAGCGCACGAGGGAGCTTCCAGGGGGAAACGCCTGGTATCTTTATAGTCCTGTCGGGT
TTCGCCACCTCTGACTTGAGCGTCGATTTTTGTGATGCTCGTCAGGGGGGCGGAGCCTATGGAAAAACGC
CAGCAACGCGGCCTTTTTACGGTTCCTGGCCTTTTGCTGGCCTTTTGCTCACATGTTCTTTCCTGCGTTA
TCCCCTGATTCTGTGGATAACCGTATTACCGCCATGCATTAGTTATTAATAGTAATCAATTACGGGGTCA
TTAGTTCATAGCCCATATATGGAGTTCCG
Features (pLannotate 1.2.2; 16 found; start..end, strand, type, name):
      1..304     +  enhancer       CMV enhancer: human cytomegalovirus immediate early enhancer
    305..508     +  promoter       CMV promoter: human cytomegalovirus (CMV) immediate early promoter
    531..592     +  misc_feature   MCS (fragment): multiple cloning site
    597..974     +  CDS            H2B: human histone H2B; HIST1H2BJ
    993..1712    +  CDS            mCerulean: enhanced monomeric variant of CFP (Rizzo et al., 2004) mammalian codon-optimized
   1729..1812    +  CDS            large T antigen (fragment): large T antigen from SV40 (simian virus 40)
   1835..1956    +  polyA_signal   SV40 poly(A) signal: SV40 polyadenylation signal
   1990..2418    -  rep_origin     f1 ori (sequence partly withheld): f1 bacteriophage origin of replication; arrow indicates direction of (+) strand synthesis
   2445..2549    +  promoter       AmpR promoter: bla
   2551..2908    +  promoter       SV40 promoter: SV40 enhancer and early promoter
   2943..3737    +  CDS            NeoR/KanR: aminoglycoside phosphotransferase from Tn5; aph(3')-II (or nptII); confers resistance to neomycin, kanamycin, and G418 (Geneticin®)
   3758..3910    +  CDS            ble (fragment): BLE_KLEPN - Experimental evidence at protein level: Swiss-Prot protein existence level 1. Binding protein with a strong affinity to the bleomycin family of antibiotics. Binds to CL990; an antimitotic-antibiotic compound. From Klebsiella pneumoniae.
   3969..4016    +  polyA_signal   HSV TK poly(A) signal: herpes simplex virus thymidine kinase polyadenylation signal (Cole and Stacy, 1985)
   4107..4123    -  polyA_signal   bGH poly(A) signal (fragment): bovine growth hormone polyadenylation signal
   4345..4933    +  rep_origin     ori: high-copy-number ColE1/pMB1/pBR322/pUC origin of replication
   5048..5107    +  enhancer       CMV enhancer (fragment): human cytomegalovirus immediate early enhancer
