[The description below was written by a language model from this plasmid's Addgene catalogue record and pLannotate feature annotations shown in this document.]
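Description:
mCerulean-H2B-6 is a mammalian expression plasmid of about 5.1 kb that produces human histone H2B fused to the cyan fluorescent protein mCerulean, for labelling chromatin and the nucleus in cells. It is built on an N1-style mCerulean backbone. A high-copy ColE1/pUC origin supports propagation in E. coli, and an f1 origin is also present. A single NeoR/KanR (aph(3')-II) cassette is driven by tandem bacterial (bla) and SV40 early promoters and ends in an HSV TK polyadenylation signal. This one cassette gives kanamycin resistance in bacteria and G418 selection in mammalian cells, so stable lines can be derived as well as transient transfectants.

The expression unit consists of the CMV immediate-early enhancer and promoter, a remnant of the multiple cloning site, the H2B coding sequence (HIST1H2BJ/H2BC11), a short linker, and then codon-optimized mCerulean, followed by the SV40 poly(A) signal. The fluorescent protein therefore sits at the C terminus of the histone. The "6" in the name may refer to the linker length, but the record does not say so. The record notes two substitutions in H2B, D26G and V119I. Several short annotations (large T antigen, ble and bGH poly(A) fragments) appear to be partial matches to backbone sequence rather than functional elements, and the terminal CMV enhancer fragment simply reflects the circular junction with the start of the map.

Because H2B is incorporated into nucleosomes, the fusion marks chromatin. mCerulean is excited at 433 nm and emits at 475 nm, and the plasmid belongs to a collection of fluorescent-protein localization markers for cellular imaging.
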