Addgene plasmid #55374: mCerulean-H2B-6
Purpose: Localization: Nucleus/Histones, Excitation: 433, Emission: 475
Depositing lab: Michael Davidson. Depositing organization: Florida State University, Tallahassee. Publication: The fluorescent protein palette: tools for cellular imaging. Day RN, Davidson MW. Chem Soc Rev. 2009 Oct;38(10):2887-921. doi: 10.1039/b901966a. Epub 2009 Aug 4. PubMed 19771335.
Backbone
  Vector backbone: mCerulean
  Backbone size w/o insert (bp): 4750
  Vector type: Mammalian Expression
  Selectable markers: Neomycin (select with G418)
Growth in bacteria
  Bacterial resistance: Kanamycin, 50 μg/mL
  Growth temperature: 37°C
  Growth strain: DH5alpha
  Copy number: High Copy
Gene/Insert
  Gene/Insert name: H2B (alt names: Human Histone H2B; NM_021058.3)
  Species: H. sapiens (human)
  Mutation: D26G and V119I in H2B
  Entrez Gene: H2BC11 (a.k.a. H2B/r, H2BFR, H2BJ, HIST1H2BJ)
  Promoter: CMV
  Tag / fusion protein: mCerulean (C terminal on backbone)
  Cloning method: Unknown
  Sequencing primers: 5′ CMV-F; 3′ SV40pA-R
Terms and licenses: Academic/Nonprofit Terms; Industry Terms: Not Available to Industry
Depositor comments: H. sapiens (human) Histone H2B. Excitation = 433; Emission = 475
How to cite: mCerulean-H2B-6 was a gift from Michael Davidson (Addgene plasmid # 55374 ; http://n2t.net/addgene:55374 ; RRID:Addgene_55374)
