>Addgene plasmid #55374 | mCerulean-H2B-6 | depositor partial sequence | sequence record 85778 | insert sequence
GGACTCAGATCTCGAGCTCAAGCTTCGAATTCTGCAGTCGACGGTACCGCCACCATGCCAGAGCCAGCGA
AGTCTGCTCCCGCCCCGAAAAAGGGCTCCAAGAAGGCGGTGACTAAGGCGCAGAAGAAAGGCGGCAAGAA
GCGCAAGCGCAGCCGCAAGGAGAGCTATTCCATCTATGTGTACAAGGTTCTGAAGCAGGTCCACCCTGAC
ACCGGCATTTCGTCCAAGGCCATGGGCATCATGAATTCGTTTGTGAACGACATTTTCGAGCGCATCGCAG
GTGAGGCTTCCCGCCTGGCGCATTACAACAAGCGCTCGACCATCACCTCCAGGGAGATCCAGACGGCCGT
GCGCCTGCTGCTGCCTGGGGAGTTGGCCAAGCACGCCGTGTCCGAGGGTACTAAGGCCATCACCAAGTAC
ACCAGCGCTAAGGATCCACCGGTCGCCACCATGGTGAGCAAGGGCGAGGAGCTGTTCACCGGGGTGGTGC
CCATCCTGGTCGAGCTGGACGGCGACGTAAACGGCCACAAGTTCAGCGTGTCCGGCGAGGGCGAGGGCGA
TGCCACCTACGGCAAGCTGACCCTGAAGTTCATCTGCACCACCGGCAAGCTGCCCGTGCCCTGGCCCACC
CTCGTGACCACCCTGACCTGGGGCGTGCAGTGCTTCGCCCGCTACCCCGACCACATGAAGCAGCACGACT
TCTTCAAGTCCGCCATGCCCGAAGGCTACGTCCAGGAGCGCACCATCTTCTTCAAGGACGACGGCAACTA
CAAGACCCGCGCCGAGGTGAAGTTCGAGGGCGACACCCTGGTGAACCGCATCGAGCTGAAGGGCATCGAC
TTCAAGGAGGACGGCAACATCCTGGGGCACAAGCTGGAGTACAACGCCATCAGCGACAACGTCTATATCA
CCGCCGACAAGCAGAAGAACGGCATCAAGGCCAACTTCAAGATCCGCCACAACATCGAGGACGGCAGCGT
GCAGCTCGCCGACCACTACCAGCAGAACACCCCCATCGGCGACGGCCCCGTGCTGCTGCCCGACAACCAC
TACCTGAGCACCCAGTCCAAGCTGAGCAAAGACCCCAACGAGAAGCGCGATCACATGGTCCTGCTGGAGT
TCGTGACCGCCGCCGGGATCACTCTCGGCATGGACGAGCTGTACAAGTAAAGCGGCCGCGACTCTAGATC
ATAATCAGCCATACCACATTGAG
